>Addgene plasmid #205761 | pLL3.7m-rsGreenF-E-Geminin(1-110)-IRES-Dronpa-Cdt(30-120) | addgene full sequence | sequence record 458307 | Addgene NGS Result
ACTAGTTATTAATAGTAATCAATTACGGGGTCATTAGTTCATAGCCCATATATGGAGTTCCGCGTTACAT
AACTTACGGTAAATGGCCCGCCTGGCTGACCGCCCAACGACCCCCGCCCATTGACGTCAATAATGACGTA
TGTTCCCATAGTAACGCCAATAGGGACTTTCCATTGACGTCAATGGGTGGAGTATTTACGGTAAACTGCC
CACTTGGCAGTACATCAAGTGTATCATATGCCAAGTACGCCCCCTATTGACGTCAATGACGGTAAATGGC
CCGCCTGGCATTATGCCCAGTACATGACCTTATGGGACTTTCCTACTTGGCAGTACATCTACGTATTAGT
CATCGCTATTACCATGGTGATGCGGTTTTGGCAGTACATCAATGGGCGTGGATAGCGGTTTGACTCACGG
GGATTTCCAAGTCTCCACCCCATTGACGTCAATGGGAGTTTGTTTTGGCACCAAAATCAACGGGACTTTC
CAAAATGTCGTAACAACTCCGCCCCATTGACGCAAATGGGCGGTAGGCGTGTACGGTGGGAGGTCTATAT
AAGCAGCGCGTTTTGCCTGTACTGGGTCTCTCTGGTTAGACCAGATCTGAGCCTGGGAGCTCTCTGGCTA
ACTAGGGAACCCACTGCTTAAGCCTCAATAAAGCTTGCCTTGAGTGCTTCAAGTAGTGTGTGCCCGTCTG
TTGTGTGACTCTGGTAACTAGAGATCCCTCAGACCCTTTTAGTCAGTGTGGAAAATCTCTAGCAGTGGCG
CCCGAACAGGGACTTGAAAGCGAAAGGGAAACCAGAGGAGCTCTCTCGACGCAGGACTCGGCTTGCTGAA
GCGCGCACGGCAAGAGGCGAGGGGCGGCGACTGGTGAGTACGCCAAAAATTTTGACTAGCGGAGGCTAGA
AGGAGAGAGATGGGTGCGAGAGCGTCAGTATTAAGCGGGGGAGAATTAGATCGCGATGGGAAAAAATTCG
GTTAAGGCCAGGGGGAAAGAAAAAATATAAATTAAAACATATAGTATGGGCAAGCAGGGAGCTAGAACGA
TTCGCAGTTAATCCTGGCCTGTTAGAAACATCAGAAGGCTGTAGACAAATACTGGGACAGCTACAACCAT
CCCTTCAGACAGGATCAGAAGAACTTAGATCATTATATAATACAGTAGCAACCCTCTATTGTGTGCATCA
AAGGATAGAGATAAAAGACACCAAGGAAGCTTTAGACAAGATAGAGGAAGAGCAAAACAAAAGTAAGACC
ACCGCACAGCAAGCGGCCGGCCGCTGATCTTCAGACCTGGAGGAGGAGATATGAGGGACAATTGGAGAAG
TGAATTATATAAATATAAAGTAGTAAAAATTGAACCATTAGGAGTAGCACCCACCAAGGCAAAGAGAAGA
GTGGTGCAGAGAGAAAAAAGAGCAGTGGGAATAGGAGCTTTGTTCCTTGGGTTCTTGGGAGCAGCAGGAA
GCACTATGGGCGCAGCGTCAATGACGCTGACGGTACAGGCCAGACAATTATTGTCTGGTATAGTGCAGCA
GCAGAACAATTTGCTGAGGGCTATTGAGGCGCAACAGCATCTGTTGCAACTCACAGTCTGGGGCATCAAG
CAGCTCCAGGCAAGAATCCTGGCTGTGGAAAGATACCTAAAGGATCAACAGCTCCTGGGGATTTGGGGTT
GCTCTGGAAAACTCATTTGCACCACTGCTGTGCCTTGGAATGCTAGTTGGAGTAATAAATCTCTGGAACA
GATTTGGAATCACACGACCTGGATGGAGTGGGACAGAGAAATTAACAATTACACAAGCTTAATACACTCC
TTAATTGAAGAATCGCAAAACCAGCAAGAAAAGAATGAACAAGAATTATTGGAATTAGATAAATGGGCAA
GTTTGTGGAATTGGTTTAACATAACAAATTGGCTGTGGTATATAAAATTATTCATAATGATAGTAGGAGG
CTTGGTAGGTTTAAGAATAGTTTTTGCTGTACTTTCTATAGTGAATAGAGTTAGGCAGGGATATTCACCA
TTATCGTTTCAGACCCACCTCCCAACCCCGAGGGGACCCGACAGGCCCGAAGGAATAGAAGAAGAAGGTG
GAGAGAGAGACAGAGACAGATCCATTCGATTAGTGAACGGATCGGCACTGCGTGCGCCAATTCTGCAGAC
AAATGGCAGTATTCATCCACAATTTTAAAAGAAAAGGGGGGATTGGGGGGTACAGTGCAGGGGAAAGAAT
AGTAGACATAATAGCAACAGACATACAAACTAAAGAATTACAAAAACAAATTACAAAAATTCAAAATTTT
CGGGTTTATTACAGGGACAGCAGAGATCCAGTTTGGTTAGTACCGGGCCCGCTCTAGAGATCCGACGCGC
CATCTCTAGGCCCGCGCCGGCCCCCTCGCACAGACTTGTGGGAGAAGCTCGGCTACTCCCCTGCCCCGGT
TAATTTGCATATAATATTTCCTAGTAACTATAGAGGCTTAATGTGCGATAAAAGACAGATAATCTGTTCT
TTTTAATACTAGCTACATTTTACATGATAGGCTTGGATTTCTATAAGAGATACAAATACTAAATTATTAT
TTTAAAAAACAGCACAAAAGGAAACTCACCCTAACTGTAAAGTAATTGTGTGTTTTGAGACTATAAATAT
CCCTTGGAGAAAAGCCTTGTTAACGCGCGGTGACCCTCGAGGTCGACGGTATCGATAAGCTCGCTTCACG
AGATTCCAGCAGGTCGAGGGACCTAATAACTTCGTATAGCATACATTATACGAAGTTATATTAAGGGTTC
CAAGCTTAAGCGGCCGCGTGGATAACCGTATTACCGCCATGCATTAGTTATTAATAGTAATCAATTACGG
GGTCATTAGTTCATAGCCCATATATGGAGTTCCGCGTTACATAACTTACGGTAAATGGCCCGCCTGGCTG
ACCGCCCAACGACCCCCGCCCATTGACGTCAATAATGACGTATGTTCCCATAGTAACGCCAATAGGGACT
TTCCATTGACGTCAATGGGTGGAGTATTTACGGTAAACTGCCCACTTGGCAGTACATCAAGTGTATCATA
TGCCAAGTACGCCCCCTATTGACGTCAATGACGGTAAATGGCCCGCCTGGCATTATGCCCAGTACATGAC
CTTATGGGACTTTCCTACTTGGCAGTACATCTACGTATTAGTCATCGCTATTACCATGGTGATGCGGTTT
TGGCAGTACATCAATGGGCGTGGATAGCGGTTTGACTCACGGGGATTTCCAAGTCTCCACCCCATTGACG
TCAATGGGAGTTTGTTTTGGCACCAAAATCAACGGGACTTTCCAAAATGTCGTAACAACTCCGCCCCATT
GACGCAAATGGGCGGTAGGCGTGTACGGTGGGAGGTCTATATAAGCAGAGCTGGTTTAGTGAACCGTCAG
ATCCGCTAGCACCATGGTGAGCAAGGGCGAGGAGCTGTTCACCGGGGTGGTGCCCATCCTGGTCGAGCTG
GACGGCGACGTAAACGGCCACAAGTTCAGCGTGCGCGGCGAGGGCGAGGGCGATGCCACCAACGGCAAGC
TGACCATGAAGTTCATCTGCACCACCGGCAAGCTGCCAGTGCCCTGGCCCACCCTCGTGACCACCCTGAC
CTACGGCGTGCTGTGCTTCGCCCGCTACCCCGACCACATGAAGCAGCACGACTTCTTCAAGTCCGCCATG
CCCGAAGGCTACGTCCAGGAGCGCACCATCAGCTTCGAGGACGACGGCTATTACAAGACCCGCGCCGAGG
TGAAGTTCGAGGGCGACACCCTGGTGAACCGCATCGAGCTGAAGGGCATCGACTTCAAGGAGGACGGCAA
CATCCTGGGGCACAAGCTGGAGTACAACCTCAACAGCCACAACGCCTATATCACGGCCGACAAGCAGAAG
AACGGCATCAGGTCTAACTTCAAGATCCGCCTCAACGTCGAGGACGGCAGCGTGCAGCTCGCCGACCACT
ACCAGCAGAACACCCCCATCGGCGACGGCCCCGTGCTGCTGCCCGACAACCACTACCTGAGCACCCAGAA
TAAGCTGAGCAAAGACCCCAACGAGAAGCGCGATCACATGGTCCTGCTGGAGTTCGTGACCGCCTCCGGG
ATCACTCTCGGCATGGACGAGCTGTACAAGCTGCAAGTTCAACTGGTGGAGTCAGGTGGTGCACTTGTTC
AGCCGGGCGGTAGTTTGCGACTTTCATGCGCGGCGTCAGGTTTCCCTGTAAACCGATACAGTATGAGGTG
GTATAGACAAGCGCCCGGCAAAGAACGAGAATGGGTTGCAGGAATGAGTAGTGCAGGAGATCGAAGTTCC
TACGAAGACAGCGTTAAAGGGCGCTTCACTATCAGTCGAGATGATGCACGGAACACCGTGTATCTGCAAA
TGAACAGCCTTAAACCTGAAGATACGGCCGTATATTATTGTAACGTCAACGTCGGATTTGAATACTGGGG
ACAGGGTACGCAAGTCACGGTATCTGATATCCATGCACACTGGCGGCCGCTCGAGATGAATCCCAGTATG
AAGCAGAAACAAGAAGAAATCAAAGAGAATATAAAGAATAGTTCTGTCCCAAGAAGAACTCTGAAGATGA
TTCAGCCTTCTGCATCTGGATCTCTTGTTGGAAGAGAAAATGAGCTGTCCGCAGGCTTGTCCAAAAGGAA
ACATCGGAATGACCACTTAACATCTACAACTTCCAGCCCTGGGGTTATTGTCCCAGAATCTAGTGAAAAT
AAAAATCTTGGAGGAGTCACCCAGGAGTCATTTGATCTTATGATTAAAGAAAATCCATCCTCTCAGTATT
GGAAGGAAGTGGCAGAAAAACGGAGAAAGGCGCTGTAAGCCCCTCTCCCTCCCCCCCCCCTAACGTTACT
GGCCGAAGCCGCTTGGAATAAGGCCGGTGTGCGTTTGTCTATATGTTATTTTCCACCATATTGCCGTCTT
TTGGCAATGTGAGGGCCCGGAAACCTGGCCCTGTCTTCTTGACGAGCATTCCTAGGGGTCTTTCCCCTCT
CGCCAAAGGAATGCAAGGTCTGTTGAATGTCGTGAAGGAAGCAGTTCCTCTGGAAGCTTCTTGAAGACAA
ACAACGTCTGTAGCGACCCTTTGCAGGCAGCGGAACCCCCCACCTGGCGACAGGTGCCTCTGCGGCCAAA
AGCCACGTGTATAAGATACACCTGCAAAGGCGGCACAACCCCAGTGCCACGTTGTGAGTTGGATAGTTGT
GGAAAGAGTCAAATGGCTCTCCTCAAGCGTATTCAACAAGGGGCTGAAGGATGCCCAGAAGGTACCCCAT
TGTATGGGATCTGATCTGGGGCCTCGGTGCACATGCTTTACATGTGTTTAGTCGAGGTTAAAAAACGTCT
AGGCCCCCCGAACCACGGGGACGTGGTTTTCCTTTGAAAAACACGATGATAATGGCCACAGAATTCATGG
TGAGTGTGATTAAACCAGACATGAAGATCAAGCTGCGTATGGAAGGCGCTGTAAATGGACACCCGTTCGC
GATTGAAGGAGTTGGCCTTGGGAAGCCTTTCGAGGGAAAACAGAGTATGGACCTTAAAGTCAAAGAAGGC
GGACCTCTGCCTTTCGCCTATGACATCTTGACAACTGTGTTCTGTTACGGCAACAGGGTATTCGCCAAAT
ACCCAGAAAATATAGTAGACTATTTCAAGCAGTCGTTTCCTGAGGGCTACTCTTGGGAACGAAGCATGAA
TTACGAAGACGGGGGCATTTGTAACGCGACAAACGACATAACCCTGGATGGTGACTGTTATATCTATGAA
ATTCGATTTGATGGTGTGAACTTTCCTGCCAATGGTCCAGTTATGCAGAAGAGGACTGTGAAATGGGAGC
CATCCACTGAGAAATTGTATGTGCGTGATGGAGTGCTGAAGGGTGATGTTAACATGGCTCTGTCGCTTGA
AGGAGGTGGCCATTACCGATGTGACTTCAAAACTACTTATAAAGCTAAGAAGGTTGTCCAGTTGCCAGAC
TATCACTTTGTGGACCACCACATTGAGATTAAAAGCCACGACAAAGATTACAGTAATGTTAATCTGCATG
AGCACGCCGAAGCGCATTCTGAGCTGCCGAGGCAGGCCAAGTACTCAATGTTGCCTTCCCTGGGCGATAT
CCATGCACACTGGCGGCCGCTCGAGCCCAGCCCCGCCAGGCCCGCACTCCGCGCCCCGGCCTCCGCTACC
AGTGGCAGCCGCAAGCGCGCCCGCCCGCCCGCCGCCCCCGGACGCGACCAGGCCAGGCCACCGGCCCGCA
GGAGACTGCGGCTGTCGGTGGACGAGGTTTCCAGCCCCAGTACCCCCGAGGCCCCAGACATCCCAGCCTG
CCCTTCTCCGGGCCAGAAGATAAAGAAATCCACCCCGGCAGCAGGTCAGCCGCCCCACCTGACATCCGCG
CAGGACCAGGACACCATCTGAGTTTAAACGAATTCGTCGAGGGACCTAATAACTTCGTATAGCATACATT
ATACGAAGTTATACATGTTTAAGGGTTCCGGTTCCACTAGGTACAATTCGATATCAAGCTTATCGATAAT
CAACCTCTGGATTACAAAATTTGTGAAAGATTGACTGGTATTCTTAACTATGTTGCTCCTTTTACGCTAT
GTGGATACGCTGCTTTAATGCCTTTGTATCATGCTATTGCTTCCCGTATGGCTTTCATTTTCTCCTCCTT
GTATAAATCCTGGTTGCTGTCTCTTTATGAGGAGTTGTGGCCCGTTGTCAGGCAACGTGGCGTGGTGTGC
ACTGTGTTTGCTGACGCAACCCCCACTGGTTGGGGCATTGCCACCACCTGTCAGCTCCTTTCCGGGACTT
TCGCTTTCCCCCTCCCTATTGCCACGGCGGAACTCATCGCCGCCTGCCTTGCCCGCTGCTGGACAGGGGC
TCGGCTGTTGGGCACTGACAATTCCGTGGTGTTGTCGGGGAAATCATCGTCCTTTCCTTGGCTGCTCGCC
TGTGTTGCCACCTGGATTCTGCGCGGGACGTCCTTCTGCTACGTCCCTTCGGCCCTCAATCCAGCGGACC
TTCCTTCCCGCGGCCTGCTGCCGGCTCTGCGGCCTCTTCCGCGTCTTCGCCTTCGCCCTCAGACGAGTCG
GATCTCCCTTTGGGCCGCCTCCCCGCATCGATACCGTCGACCTCGATCGAGACCTAGAAAAACATGGAGC
AATCACAAGTAGCAATACAGCAGCTACCAATGCTGATTGTGCCTGGCTAGAAGCACAAGAGGAGGAGGAG
GTGGGTTTTCCAGTCACACCTCAGGTACCTTTAAGACCAATGACTTACAAGGCAGCTGACGCGTGATTTT
AAAAGAAAAGGGGGGACTGGAAGGGCTAATTCACTCCCACTGCTTTTTGCCTGTACTGGGTCTCTCTGGT
TAGACCAGATCTGAGCCTGGGAGCTCTCTGGCTAACTAGGGAACCCACTGCTTAAGCCTCAATAAAGCTT
GCCTTGAGTGCTTCAAGTAGTGTGTGCCCGTCTGTTGTGTGACTCTGGTAACTAGAGATCCCTCAGACCC
TTTTAGTCAGTGTGGAAAATCTCTAGCAGCATGTGAGCAAAAGGCCAGCAAAAGGCCAGGAACCGTAAAA
AGGCCGCGTTGCTGGCGTTTTTCCATAGGCTCCGCCCCCCTGACGAGCATCACAAAAATCGACGCTCAAG
TCAGAGGTGGCGAAACCCGACAGGACTATAAAGATACCAGGCGTTTCCCCCTGGAAGCTCCCTCGTGCGC
TCTCCTGTTCCGACCCTGCCGCTTACCGGATACCTGTCCGCCTTTCTCCCTTCGGGAAGCGTGGCGCTTT
CTCATAGCTCACGCTGTAGGTATCTCAGTTCGGTGTAGGTCGTTCGCTCCAAGCTGGGCTGTGTGCACGA
ACCCCCCGTTCAGCCCGACCGCTGCGCCTTATCCGGTAACTATCGTCTTGAGTCCAACCCGGTAAGACAC
GACTTATCGCCACTGGCAGCAGCCACTGGTAACAGGATTAGCAGAGCGAGGTATGTAGGCGGTGCTACAG
AGTTCTTGAAGTGGTGGCCTAACTACGGCTACACTAGAAGAACAGTATTTGGTATCTGCGCTCTGCTGAA
GCCAGTTACCTTCGGAAAAAGAGTTGGTAGCTCTTGATCCGGCAAACAAACCACCGCTGGTAGCGGTGGT
TTTTTTGTTTGCAAGCAGCAGATTACGCGCAGAAAAAAAGGATCTCAAGAAGATCCTTTGATCTTTTCTA
CGGGGTCTGACGCTCAGTGGAACGAAAACTCACGTTAAGGGATTTTGGTCATGAGATTATCAAAAAGGAT
CTTCACCTAGATCCTTTTAAATTAAAAATGAAGTTTTAAATCAATCTAAAGTATATATGAGTAAACTTGG
TCTGACAGTTACCAATGCTTAATCAGTGAGGCACCTATCTCAGCGATCTGTCTATTTCGTTCATCCATAG
TTGCCTGACTCCCCGTCGTGTAGATAACTACGATACGGGAGGGCTTACCATCTGGCCCCAGTGCTGCAAT
GATACCGCGAGACCCACGCTCACCGGCTCCAGATTTATCAGCAATAAACCAGCCAGCCGGAAGGGCCGAG
CGCAGAAGTGGTCCTGCAACTTTATCCGCCTCCATCCAGTCTATTAATTGTTGCCGGGAAGCTAGAGTAA
GTAGTTCGCCAGTTAATAGTTTGCGCAACGTTGTTGCCATTGCTACAGGCATCGTGGTGTCACGCTCGTC
GTTTGGTATGGCTTCATTCAGCTCCGGTTCCCAACGATCAAGGCGAGTTACATGATCCCCCATGTTGTGC
AAAAAAGCGGTTAGCTCCTTCGGTCCTCCGATCGTTGTCAGAAGTAAGTTGGCCGCAGTGTTATCACTCA
TGGTTATGGCAGCACTGCATAATTCTCTTACTGTCATGCCATCCGTAAGATGCTTTTCTGTGACTGGTGA
GTACTCAACCAAGTCATTCTGAGAATAGTGTATGCGGCGACCGAGTTGCTCTTGCCCGGCGTCAATACGG
GATAATACCGCGCCACATAGCAGAACTTTAAAAGTGCTCATCATTGGAAAACGTTCTTCGGGGCGAAAAC
TCTCAAGGATCTTACCGCTGTTGAGATCCAGTTCGATGTAACCCACTCGTGCACCCAACTGATCTTCAGC
ATCTTTTACTTTCACCAGCGTTTCTGGGTGAGCAAAAACAGGAAGGCAAAATGCCGCAAAAAAGGGAATA
AGGGCGACACGGAAATGTTGAATACTCATACTCTTCCTTTTTCAATATTATTGAAGCATTTATCAGGGTT
ATTGTCTCATGAGCGGATACATATTTGAATGTATTTAGAAAAATAAACAAATAGGGGTTCCGCGCACATT
TCCCCGAAAAGTGCCACCTGAC
Features (pLannotate 1.2.2; 29 found; start..end, strand, type, name):
     63..366     +  enhancer       CMV enhancer: human cytomegalovirus immediate early enhancer
    367..566     +  promoter       CMV promoter: human cytomegalovirus (CMV) immediate early promoter
    584..764     +  LTR            5' LTR (truncated): truncated 5' long terminal repeat (LTR) from HIV-1
    811..936     +  misc_feature   HIV-1 Ψ: packaging signal of human immunodeficiency virus type 1
    920..1258    +  CDS            HIV-1 gag (fragment): gag protein from human immunodeficiency virus 1; gag
   1433..1666    +  misc_feature   RRE: The Rev response element (RRE) of HIV-1 allows for Rev-dependent mRNA export from the nucleus to the cytoplasm.
   2043..2143    +  CDS            Rev (fragment): human immunodeficiency virus 1 (HIV-1) Rev protein; rev; enhances nuclear export of unspliced and incompletely spliced viral mRNAs
   2193..2310    +  misc_feature   cPPT/CTS: central polypurine tract and central termination sequence of HIV-1
   2369..2681    +  promoter       U6 promoter: RNA polymerase III promoter for mouse U6 snRNA (Das et al., 1988)
   2694..2721    -  misc_feature   MCS (fragment): pBluescript multiple cloning site
   2756..2789    +  protein_bind   loxP: Cre-mediated recombination occurs in the 8-bp core sequence (GCATACAT). Cre recombinase
   2905..3208    +  enhancer       CMV enhancer: human cytomegalovirus immediate early enhancer
   3209..3412    +  promoter       CMV promoter: human cytomegalovirus (CMV) immediate early promoter
   3450..4505    +  CDS            vsfGFP-9: vsfGFP-9 is a basic (constitutively fluorescent) green fluorescent protein published in 2015, derived from Aequorea victoria. It has low acid sensitivity.
   4536..4865    +  CDS            GMNN (fragment): GEMI_HUMAN - Experimental evidence at protein level: Swiss-Prot protein existence level 1. Inhibits DNA replication by preventing the incorporation of MCM complex into pre-replication complex (pre-RC) (PubMed:9635433, PubMed:14993212, PubMed:20129055, PubMed:24064211). It is degraded during the mitotic phase of the cell cycle (PubMed:9635433, PubMed:14993212, PubMed:24064211). Its destruction at the metaphase- anaphase transition permits replication in the succeeding cell cycle (PubMed:9635433, PubMed:14993212, PubMed:24064211). Inhibits histone acetyltransferase activity of KAT7/HBO1 in a CDT
   4870..5442    +  misc_feature   IRES: internal ribosome entry site (IRES) of the encephalomyocarditis virus (EMCV)
   5457..6133    +  CDS            Dronpa-Green1 (fragment): monomeric photoswitchable Dronpa-Green1 fluorescent protein
   6186..6458    +  CDS            CDT1 (fragment): CDT1_HUMAN - Experimental evidence at protein level: Swiss-Prot protein existence level 1. Required for both DNA replication and mitosis (PubMed:11125146, PubMed:22581055, PubMed:21856198, PubMed:14993212, PubMed:26842564). DNA replication licensing factor, required for pre- replication complex assembly. Cooperates with CDC6 and the origin recognition complex (ORC) during G1 phase of the cell cycle to promote the loading of the mini-chromosome maintenance (MCM) complex onto DNA to generate pre-replication complexes (pre-RC)(PubMed:14672932). Required also for mitosis by promoting stable kineto
   6489..6522    +  protein_bind   loxP: Cre-mediated recombination occurs in the 8-bp core sequence (GCATACAT). Cre recombinase
   6555..6578    +  misc_feature   MCS (fragment): pBluescript multiple cloning site
   6578..7166    +  misc_feature   WPRE: woodchuck hepatitis virus posttranscriptional regulatory element
   7167..7186    +  misc_feature   MCS (fragment): pBluescript multiple cloning site
   7188..7337    +  CDS            nef (fragment): NEF_HV1Z2 - Experimental evidence at protein level: Swiss-Prot protein existence level 1. Extracellular Nef protein targets CD4(+) T-lymphocytes for apoptosis by interacting with CXCR4 surface receptors. From Human immunodeficiency virus type 1 group M subtype D (isolate Z2/CDC-Z34) (HIV-1).
   7347..7366    +  misc_feature   cPPT/CTS (fragment): central polypurine tract and central termination sequence of HIV-1
   7368..7389    +  LTR            3' LTR (fragment): 3' long terminal repeat (LTR) from HIV-1
   7408..7588    +  LTR            5' LTR (truncated): truncated 5' long terminal repeat (LTR) from HIV-1
   7650..8238    -  rep_origin     ori: high-copy-number ColE1/pMB1/pBR322/pUC origin of replication
   8409..9269    -  CDS            AmpR: β-lactamase; bla; confers resistance to ampicillin, carbenicillin, and related antibiotics
   9270..9374    -  promoter       AmpR promoter: bla
