[The description below was written by a language model from this plasmid's Addgene catalogue record and pLannotate feature annotations shown in this document.]
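Description:
pLL3.7m-rsGreenF-E-Geminin(1-110)-IRES-Dronpa-Cdt(30-120) is a 9.4 kb HIV-1-based lentiviral transfer plasmid for mammalian expression, built on the pLL3.7m backbone. It is maintained in bacteria through a high-copy ColE1/pUC-type origin and an ampicillin resistance gene (β-lactamase). The viral portion begins with a CMV enhancer/promoter fused to a truncated 5' LTR, which drives genomic RNA production in packaging cells. This is followed by the Ψ packaging signal with a gag fragment, the Rev response element, and the cPPT/CTS. Downstream of the payload lie a WPRE, which enhances transcript expression, and a truncated 3' LTR region. The backbone also retains a mouse U6 promoter upstream of the cassette. The record gives no indication that a hairpin is cloned behind it.

The payload is a roughly 3 kb synthetic bicistronic cassette driven by an internal CMV enhancer/promoter and flanked by two loxP sites in the same orientation, a backbone feature that would allow Cre-mediated excision. The first cistron encodes rsGreenF-E fused to residues 1–110 of human Geminin. The annotation tool labelled this GFP-derived reading frame by its nearest match, vsfGFP-9. An EMCV IRES then allows translation of the second cistron, the photoswitchable green protein Dronpa fused to residues 30–120 of human Cdt1. As in FUCCI-type reporters, the Geminin and Cdt1 fragments act as cell-cycle-regulated degrons, so the two fusions accumulate in different cell-cycle phases. According to the record, the construct serves as a single-color FUCCI4 sensor reporting the G1/S and M/G1 transitions. Both reporters are green and reversibly switchable, and the associated work on temporally multiplexed imaging suggests they are distinguished within one color channel by their switching behaviour rather than by their spectra.
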