Addgene plasmid #205761: pLL3.7m-rsGreenF-E-Geminin(1-110)-IRES-Dronpa-Cdt(30-120)
Purpose: Single-color FUCCI4 sensor for G1/S cell cycle transition and M/G1 transition
Depositing lab: Edward Boyden. Depositing organization: Massachusetts Institute of Technology. Publication: Temporally multiplexed imaging of dynamic signaling networks in living cells. Qian Y, Celiker OT, Wang Z, Guner-Ataman B, Boyden ES. Cell. 2023 Dec 7;186(25):5656-5672.e21. doi: 10.1016/j.cell.2023.11.010. Epub 2023 Nov 28. PubMed 38029746.
Backbone
  Vector backbone: PLL3.7m
  Vector type: Mammalian Expression, Lentiviral
Growth in bacteria
  Bacterial resistance: Ampicillin, 100 μg/mL
  Growth temperature: 37°C
  Growth strain: NEB Stable
  Copy number: High Copy
Gene/Insert
  Gene/Insert name: rsGreenF-E-Geminin(1-110)-IRES-Dronpa-Cdt(30-120)
  Species: Synthetic
  Insert size (bp): 3015
  Mutation: wt
  Cloning method: Restriction Enzyme; 5′ cloning site Unknown (unknown if destroyed); 3′ cloning site Unknown (unknown if destroyed)
Terms and licenses: Academic/Nonprofit Terms; Industry Terms: Not Available to Industry
Depositor comments: Please visit https://www.biorxiv.org/content/10.1101/2022.08.22.504781v1.full for bioRxiv preprint.
How to cite: pLL3.7m-rsGreenF-E-Geminin(1-110)-IRES-Dronpa-Cdt(30-120) was a gift from Edward Boyden (Addgene plasmid # 205761 ; http://n2t.net/addgene:205761 ; RRID:Addgene_205761)
